Addgene plasmid #77445: CAMK1D gRNA (BRDN0001146044)
Purpose: 3rd generation lentiviral gRNA plasmid targeting human CAMK1D
Depositing lab: John Doench & David Root. Depositing organization: Broad Institute. Publication: Optimized sgRNA design to maximize activity and minimize off-target effects of CRISPR-Cas9. Doench JG, Fusi N, Sullender M, Hegde M, Vaimberg EW, Donovan KF, Smith I, Tothova Z, Wilen C, Orchard R, Virgin HW, Listgarten J, Root DE. Nat Biotechnol. 2016 Jan 18. doi: 10.1038/nbt.3437. PubMed 26780180.
Backbone
  Vector backbone: lentiGuide-Puro
  Backbone manufacturer: Zhang Lab (Addgene plasmid # 52963)
  Vector type: Mammalian Expression, Lentiviral, CRISPR
  Selectable markers: Puromycin
Growth in bacteria
  Bacterial resistance: Ampicillin, 100 μg/mL
  Growth temperature: 37°C
  Growth strain: DH5alpha
  Copy number: High Copy
Gene/Insert
  Gene/Insert name: CAMK1D (alt names: CAMK1D; NM_020397.3)
  gRNA/shRNA sequence: GGTCCCCACTTACGTTCCGA
  Species: H. sapiens (human)
  Entrez Gene: CAMK1D (a.k.a. CKLiK, CaM-K1, CaMKID)
  Promoter: hU6
  Cloning method: Unknown
  Sequencing primers: 5′ U6-F; 3′ pS2-R
Terms and licenses: Academic/Nonprofit Terms; Industry Terms: Not Available to Industry
Depositor comments: The gRNA was designed to target the following Genbank reference sequence(s): NM_020397.3,NM_153498.3. Note that this plasmid does NOT contain Cas9. It should be used in conjunction with lentiCas9-Blast (Addgene #52962) or otherwise with cell lines already expressing Cas9. Browse the full kinome gRNA library at http://www.addgene.org/pooled-library/broadgpp-human-kinome/ or visit http://www.broadinstitute.org/rnai/public/ for detailed protocols and information.
How to cite: CAMK1D gRNA (BRDN0001146044) was a gift from John Doench & David Root (Addgene plasmid # 77445 ; http://n2t.net/addgene:77445 ; RRID:Addgene_77445)
