[The description below was written by a language model from this plasmid's Addgene catalogue record and pLannotate feature annotations shown in this document.]
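Description:
CAMK1D gRNA (BRDN0001146044) is a third-generation lentiviral CRISPR guide plasmid built on the lentiGuide-Puro backbone, carrying a single guide RNA directed against human CAMK1D (calcium/calmodulin-dependent protein kinase ID). The guide was designed against two CAMK1D reference transcripts and belongs to a human kinome gRNA collection. In bacteria the 8.3 kb plasmid is maintained through a high-copy ColE1/pUC-type origin with ampicillin selection via β-lactamase. An f1 origin, an SV40 origin and remnants of lac and phage-promoter cloning sequences are also annotated in the backbone.

The viral genome is transcribed in packaging cells from an RSV promoter fused to a truncated HIV-1 5' LTR, making expression Tat-independent. It contains the Ψ packaging signal with a partial gag sequence, the Rev response element for Rev-dependent nuclear export, and a cPPT/CTS element that aids nuclear import of the reverse-transcribed genome. It ends in a self-inactivating ΔU3 3' LTR followed by an SV40 polyadenylation signal. Within this frame, a human U6 RNA polymerase III promoter drives the CAMK1D spacer joined to the Streptococcus pyogenes Cas9 guide scaffold. A separate EF-1α core promoter with its intron A expresses puromycin N-acetyltransferase, stabilised by a downstream WPRE, so that transduced mammalian cells can be selected with puromycin.

The plasmid does not encode Cas9. It is meant to be used alongside a separate Cas9 lentiviral vector or in cell lines that already express Cas9, where delivery of the guide directs cleavage at CAMK1D for gene knockout or loss-of-function studies.
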