Features (pLannotate 1.2.2; 29 found; start..end, strand, type, name):
     14..80      +  CDS            small t antigen (fragment): SV40 (simian virus 40) small t antigen
    106..317     +  promoter       EF-1α core promoter: core promoter for human elongation factor EF-1α
    318..1256    +  intron         EF-1α intron A: intron upstream of the start codon of human EF-1α
   1278..1877    +  CDS            PuroR (fragment): puromycin N-acetyltransferase; pac from Streptomyces; confers resistance to puromycin
   1893..2481    +  misc_feature   WPRE: woodchuck hepatitis virus posttranscriptional regulatory element
   2532..2551    +  misc_feature   cPPT/CTS (fragment): central polypurine tract and central termination sequence of HIV-1
   2553..2786    +  LTR            3' LTR (ΔU3): self-inactivating 3' long terminal repeat (LTR) from HIV-1
   2864..2985    +  polyA_signal   SV40 poly(A) signal: SV40 polyadenylation signal
   3025..3160    +  rep_origin     SV40 ori: SV40 origin of replication
   3181..3199    -  promoter       T7 promoter: promoter for bacteriophage T7 RNA polymerase
   3207..3362    +  CDS            lacZα (fragment): LacZα fragment of β-galactosidase; lacZ fragment
   3367..3795    +  rep_origin     f1 ori (sequence partly withheld): f1 bacteriophage origin of replication; arrow indicates direction of (+) strand synthesis
   3848..3952    +  promoter       AmpR promoter: bla
   3953..4813    +  CDS            AmpR: β-lactamase; bla; confers resistance to ampicillin, carbenicillin, and related antibiotics
   4984..5572    +  rep_origin     ori: high-copy-number ColE1/pMB1/pBR322/pUC origin of replication
   5755..5847    +  CDS            lacI (fragment): lac repressor; lacI; The lac repressor binds to the lac operator to inhibit transcription in E. coli. This inhibition can be relieved by adding lactose or isopropyl-β-D-thiogalactopyranoside (IPTG).
   5860..5881    +  protein_bind   CAP binding site: CAP binding activates transcription in the presence of cAMP. E. coli catabolite activator protein
   5896..5926    +  promoter       lac promoter: promoter for the E. coli lac operon
   5934..5950    +  protein_bind   lac operator: The lac repressor binds to the lac operator to inhibit transcription in E. coli. This inhibition can be relieved by adding lactose or isopropyl-β-D-thiogalactopyranoside (IPTG). lac repressor encoded by lacI
   5995..6013    +  promoter       T3 promoter: promoter for bacteriophage T3 RNA polymerase
   6041..6267    +  promoter       RSV promoter: Rous sarcoma virus enhancer/promoter
   6268..6448    +  LTR            5' LTR (truncated): truncated 5' long terminal repeat (LTR) from HIV-1
   6495..6620    +  misc_feature   HIV-1 Ψ: packaging signal of human immunodeficiency virus type 1
   6604..6967    +  CDS            HIV-1 gag (fragment): gag protein from human immunodeficiency virus 1; gag
   7113..7346    +  misc_feature   RRE: The Rev response element (RRE) of HIV-1 allows for Rev-dependent mRNA export from the nucleus to the cytoplasm.
   7723..7749    +  CDS            Rev (fragment): human immunodeficiency virus 1 (HIV-1) Rev protein; rev; enhances nuclear export of unspliced and incompletely spliced viral mRNAs
   7753..7993    +  promoter       U6 promoter: RNA polymerase III promoter for human U6 snRNA
   8023..8098    +  misc_RNA       gRNA scaffold: guide RNA scaffold for the Streptococcus pyogenes CRISPR/Cas9 system
   8154..8271    +  misc_feature   cPPT/CTS: central polypurine tract and central termination sequence of HIV-1
>Addgene plasmid #77445 | CAMK1D gRNA (BRDN0001146044) | addgene full sequence | sequence record 187774 | Addgene Assembled Sequence
CCCGGGTGCAAAGATGGATAAAGTTTTAAACAGAGAGGAATCTTTGCAGCTAATGGACCTTCTAGGTCTT
GAAAGGAGTGGGAATTGGCTCCGGTGCCCGTCAGTGGGCAGAGCGCACATCGCCCACAGTCCCCGAGAAG
TTGGGGGGAGGGGTCGGCAATTGATCCGGTGCCTAGAGAAGGTGGCGCGGGGTAAACTGGGAAAGTGATG
TCGTGTACTGGCTCCGCCTTTTTCCCGAGGGTGGGGGAGAACCGTATATAAGTGCAGTAGTCGCCGTGAA
CGTTCTTTTTCGCAACGGGTTTGCCGCCAGAACACAGGTAAGTGCCGTGTGTGGTTCCCGCGGGCCTGGC
CTCTTTACGGGTTATGGCCCTTGCGTGCCTTGAATTACTTCCACCTGGCTGCAGTACGTGATTCTTGATC
CCGAGCTTCGGGTTGGAAGTGGGTGGGAGAGTTCGAGGCCTTGCGCTTAAGGAGCCCCTTCGCCTCGTGC
TTGAGTTGAGGCCTGGCCTGGGCGCTGGGGCCGCCGCGTGCGAATCTGGTGGCACCTTCGCGCCTGTCTC
GCTGCTTTCGATAAGTCTCTAGCCATTTAAAATTTTTGATGACCTGCTGCGACGCTTTTTTTCTGGCAAG
ATAGTCTTGTAAATGCGGGCCAAGATCTGCACACTGGTATTTCGGTTTTTGGGGCCGCGGGCGGCGACGG
GGCCCGTGCGTCCCAGCGCACATGTTCGGCGAGGCGGGGCCTGCGAGCGCGGCCACCGAGAATCGGACGG
GGGTAGTCTCAAGCTGGCCGGCCTGCTCTGGTGCCTGGCCTCGCGCCGCCGTGTATCGCCCCGCCCTGGG
CGGCAAGGCTGGCCCGGTCGGCACCAGTTGCGTGAGCGGAAAGATGGCCGCTTCCCGGCCCTGCTGCAGG
GAGCTCAAAATGGAGGACGCGGCGCTCGGGAGAGCGGGCGGGTGAGTCACCCACACAAAGGAAAAGGGCC
TTTCCGTCCTCAGCCGTCGCTTCATGTGACTCCACGGAGTACCGGGCGCCGTCCAGGCACCTCGATTAGT
TCTCGAGCTTTTGGAGTACGTCGTCTTTAGGTTGGGGGGAGGGGTTTTATGCGATGGAGTTTCCCCACAC
TGAGTGGGTGGAGACTGAAGTTAGGCCAGCTTGGCACTTGATGTAATTCTCCTTGGAATTTGCCCTTTTT
GAGTTTGGATCTTGGTTCATTCTCAAGCCTCAGACAGTGGTTCAAAGTTTTTTTCTTCCATTTCAGGTGT
CGTGACGTACGGCCACCATGACCGAGTACAAGCCCACGGTGCGCCTCGCCACCCGCGACGACGTCCCCAG
GGCCGTACGCACCCTCGCCGCCGCGTTCGCCGACTACCCCGCCACGCGCCACACCGTCGATCCGGACCGC
CACATCGAGCGGGTCACCGAGCTGCAAGAACTCTTCCTCACGCGCGTCGGGCTCGACATCGGCAAGGTGT
GGGTCGCGGACGACGGCGCCGCCGTGGCGGTCTGGACCACGCCGGAGAGCGTCGAAGCGGGGGCGGTGTT
CGCCGAGATCGGCCCGCGCATGGCCGAGTTGAGCGGTTCCCGGCTGGCCGCGCAGCAACAGATGGAAGGC
CTCCTGGCGCCGCACCGGCCCAAGGAGCCCGCGTGGTTCCTGGCCACCGTCGGAGTCTCGCCCGACCACC
AGGGCAAGGGTCTGGGCAGCGCCGTCGTGCTCCCCGGAGTGGAGGCGGCCGAGCGCGCCGGGGTGCCCGC
CTTCCTGGAGACCTCCGCGCCCCGCAACCTCCCCTTCTACGAGCGGCTCGGCTTCACCGTCACCGCCGAC
GTCGAGGTGCCCGAAGGACCGCGCACCTGGTGCATGACCCGCAAGCCCGGTGCCTGAACGCGTTAAGTCG
ACAATCAACCTCTGGATTACAAAATTTGTGAAAGATTGACTGGTATTCTTAACTATGTTGCTCCTTTTAC
GCTATGTGGATACGCTGCTTTAATGCCTTTGTATCATGCTATTGCTTCCCGTATGGCTTTCATTTTCTCC
TCCTTGTATAAATCCTGGTTGCTGTCTCTTTATGAGGAGTTGTGGCCCGTTGTCAGGCAACGTGGCGTGG
TGTGCACTGTGTTTGCTGACGCAACCCCCACTGGTTGGGGCATTGCCACCACCTGTCAGCTCCTTTCCGG
GACTTTCGCTTTCCCCCTCCCTATTGCCACGGCGGAACTCATCGCCGCCTGCCTTGCCCGCTGCTGGACA
GGGGCTCGGCTGTTGGGCACTGACAATTCCGTGGTGTTGTCGGGGAAATCATCGTCCTTTCCTTGGCTGC
TCGCCTGTGTTGCCACCTGGATTCTGCGCGGGACGTCCTTCTGCTACGTCCCTTCGGCCCTCAATCCAGC
GGACCTTCCTTCCCGCGGCCTGCTGCCGGCTCTGCGGCCTCTTCCGCGTCTTCGCCTTCGCCCTCAGACG
AGTCGGATCTCCCTTTGGGCCGCCTCCCCGCGTCGACTTTAAGACCAATGACTTACAAGGCAGCTGTAGA
TCTTAGCCACTTTTTAAAAGAAAAGGGGGGACTGGAAGGGCTAATTCACTCCCAACGAAGACAAGATCTG
CTTTTTGCTTGTACTGGGTCTCTCTGGTTAGACCAGATCTGAGCCTGGGAGCTCTCTGGCTAACTAGGGA
ACCCACTGCTTAAGCCTCAATAAAGCTTGCCTTGAGTGCTTCAAGTAGTGTGTGCCCGTCTGTTGTGTGA
CTCTGGTAACTAGAGATCCCTCAGACCCTTTTAGTCAGTGTGGAAAATCTCTAGCAGTACGTATAGTAGT
TCATGTCATCTTATTATTCAGTATTTATAACTTGCAAAGAAATGAATATCAGAGAGTGAGAGGAACTTGT
TTATTGCAGCTTATAATGGTTACAAATAAAGCAATAGCATCACAAATTTCACAAATAAAGCATTTTTTTC
ACTGCATTCTAGTTGTGGTTTGTCCAAACTCATCAATGTATCTTATCATGTCTGGCTCTAGCTATCCCGC
CCCTAACTCCGCCCATCCCGCCCCTAACTCCGCCCAGTTCCGCCCATTCTCCGCCCCATGGCTGACTAAT
TTTTTTTATTTATGCAGAGGCCGAGGCCGCCTCGGCCTCTGAGCTATTCCAGAAGTAGTGAGGAGGCTTT
TTTGGAGGCCTAGGGACGTACCCAATTCGCCCTATAGTGAGTCGTATTACGCGCGCTCACTGGCCGTCGT
TTTACAACGTCGTGACTGGGAAAACCCTGGCGTTACCCAACTTAATCGCCTTGCAGCACATCCCCCTTTC
GCCAGCTGGCGTAATAGCGAAGAGGCCCGCACCGATCGCCCTTCCCAACAGTTGCGCAGCCTGAATGGCG
AATGGG
[124 nt withheld, positions 3367-3490]
C
[91 nt withheld, positions 3492-3582]
A
[49 nt withheld, positions 3584-3632]
CCTTTGACGTTGGAGTCCACGTTCTTT
[37 nt withheld, positions 3660-3696]
ACCCTATCTCGGTCTATTCTTTTGATTTATAAGGGATTTTGCCGATTTCGGCCTATTGGTTAAAAAATGA
GCTGATTTAACAAAAATTTAACGCGAATTTTAACAAAATATTAACGCTTACAATTTAGGTGGCACTTTTC
GGGGAAATGTGCGCGGAACCCCTATTTGTTTATTTTTCTAAATACATTCAAATATGTATCCGCTCATGAG
ACAATAACCCTGATAAATGCTTCAATAATATTGAAAAAGGAAGAGTATGAGTATTCAACATTTCCGTGTC
GCCCTTATTCCCTTTTTTGCGGCATTTTGCCTTCCTGTTTTTGCTCACCCAGAAACGCTGGTGAAAGTAA
AAGATGCTGAAGATCAGTTGGGTGCACGAGTGGGTTACATCGAACTGGATCTCAACAGCGGTAAGATCCT
TGAGAGTTTTCGCCCCGAAGAACGTTTTCCAATGATGAGCACTTTTAAAGTTCTGCTATGTGGCGCGGTA
TTATCCCGTATTGACGCCGGGCAAGAGCAACTCGGTCGCCGCATACACTATTCTCAGAATGACTTGGTTG
AGTACTCACCAGTCACAGAAAAGCATCTTACGGATGGCATGACAGTAAGAGAATTATGCAGTGCTGCCAT
AACCATGAGTGATAACACTGCGGCCAACTTACTTCTGACAACGATCGGAGGACCGAAGGAGCTAACCGCT
TTTTTGCACAACATGGGGGATCATGTAACTCGCCTTGATCGTTGGGAACCGGAGCTGAATGAAGCCATAC
CAAACGACGAGCGTGACACCACGATGCCTGTAGCAATGGCAACAACGTTGCGCAAACTATTAACTGGCGA
ACTACTTACTCTAGCTTCCCGGCAACAATTAATAGACTGGATGGAGGCGGATAAAGTTGCAGGACCACTT
CTGCGCTCGGCCCTTCCGGCTGGCTGGTTTATTGCTGATAAATCTGGAGCCGGTGAGCGTGGGTCTCGCG
GTATCATTGCAGCACTGGGGCCAGATGGTAAGCCCTCCCGTATCGTAGTTATCTACACGACGGGGAGTCA
GGCAACTATGGATGAACGAAATAGACAGATCGCTGAGATAGGTGCCTCACTGATTAAGCATTGGTAACTG
TCAGACCAAGTTTACTCATATATACTTTAGATTGATTTAAAACTTCATTTTTAATTTAAAAGGATCTAGG
TGAAGATCCTTTTTGATAATCTCATGACCAAAATCCCTTAACGTGAGTTTTCGTTCCACTGAGCGTCAGA
CCCCGTAGAAAAGATCAAAGGATCTTCTTGAGATCCTTTTTTTCTGCGCGTAATCTGCTGCTTGCAAACA
AAAAAACCACCGCTACCAGCGGTGGTTTGTTTGCCGGATCAAGAGCTACCAACTCTTTTTCCGAAGGTAA
CTGGCTTCAGCAGAGCGCAGATACCAAATACTGTTCTTCTAGTGTAGCCGTAGTTAGGCCACCACTTCAA
GAACTCTGTAGCACCGCCTACATACCTCGCTCTGCTAATCCTGTTACCAGTGGCTGCTGCCAGTGGCGAT
AAGTCGTGTCTTACCGGGTTGGACTCAAGACGATAGTTACCGGATAAGGCGCAGCGGTCGGGCTGAACGG
GGGGTTCGTGCACACAGCCCAGCTTGGAGCGAACGACCTACACCGAACTGAGATACCTACAGCGTGAGCT
ATGAGAAAGCGCCACGCTTCCCGAAGGGAGAAAGGCGGACAGGTATCCGGTAAGCGGCAGGGTCGGAACA
GGAGAGCGCACGAGGGAGCTTCCAGGGGGAAACGCCTGGTATCTTTATAGTCCTGTCGGGTTTCGCCACC
TCTGACTTGAGCGTCGATTTTTGTGATGCTCGTCAGGGGGGCGGAGCCTATGGAAAAACGCCAGCAACGC
GGCCTTTTTACGGTTCCTGGCCTTTTGCTGGCCTTTTGCTCACATGTTCTTTCCTGCGTTATCCCCTGAT
TCTGTGGATAACCGTATTACCGCCTTTGAGTGAGCTGATACCGCTCGCCGCAGCCGAACGACCGAGCGCA
GCGAGTCAGTGAGCGAGGAAGCGGAAGAGCGCCCAATACGCAAACCGCCTCTCCCCGCGCGTTGGCCGAT
TCATTAATGCAGCTGGCACGACAGGTTTCCCGACTGGAAAGCGGGCAGTGAGCGCAACGCAATTAATGTG
AGTTAGCTCACTCATTAGGCACCCCAGGCTTTACACTTTATGCTTCCGGCTCGTATGTTGTGTGGAATTG
TGAGCGGATAACAATTTCACACAGGAAACAGCTATGACCATGATTACGCCAAGCGCGCAATTAACCCTCA
CTAAAGGGAACAAAAGCTGGAGCTGCAAGCTTAATGTAGTCTTATGCAATACTCTTGTAGTCTTGCAACA
TGGTAACGATGAGTTAGCAACATGCCTTACAAGGAGAGAAAAAGCACCGTGCATGCCGATTGGTGGAAGT
AAGGTGGTACGATCGTGCCTTATTAGGAAGGCAACAGACGGGTCTGACATGGATTGGACGAACCACTGAA
TTGCCGCATTGCAGAGATATTGTATTTAAGTGCCTAGCTCGATACATAAACGGGTCTCTCTGGTTAGACC
AGATCTGAGCCTGGGAGCTCTCTGGCTAACTAGGGAACCCACTGCTTAAGCCTCAATAAAGCTTGCCTTG
AGTGCTTCAAGTAGTGTGTGCCCGTCTGTTGTGTGACTCTGGTAACTAGAGATCCCTCAGACCCTTTTAG
TCAGTGTGGAAAATCTCTAGCAGTGGCGCCCGAACAGGGACTTGAAAGCGAAAGGGAAACCAGAGGAGCT
CTCTCGACGCAGGACTCGGCTTGCTGAAGCGCGCACGGCAAGAGGCGAGGGGCGGCGACTGGTGAGTACG
CCAAAAATTTTGACTAGCGGAGGCTAGAAGGAGAGAGATGGGTGCGAGAGCGTCAGTATTAAGCGGGGGA
GAATTAGATCGCGATGGGAAAAAATTCGGTTAAGGCCAGGGGGAAAGAAAAAATATAAATTAAAACATAT
AGTATGGGCAAGCAGGGAGCTAGAACGATTCGCAGTTAATCCTGGCCTGTTAGAAACATCAGAAGGCTGT
AGACAAATACTGGGACAGCTACAACCATCCCTTCAGACAGGATCAGAAGAACTTAGATCATTATATAATA
CAGTAGCAACCCTCTATTGTGTGCATCAAAGGATAGAGATAAAAGACACCAAGGAAGCTTTAGACAAGAT
AGAGGAAGAGCAAAACAAAAGTAAGACCACCGCACAGCAAGCGGCCGCTGATCTTCAGACCTGGAGGAGG
AGATATGAGGGACAATTGGAGAAGTGAATTATATAAATATAAAGTAGTAAAAATTGAACCATTAGGAGTA
GCACCCACCAAGGCAAAGAGAAGAGTGGTGCAGAGAGAAAAAAGAGCAGTGGGAATAGGAGCTTTGTTCC
TTGGGTTCTTGGGAGCAGCAGGAAGCACTATGGGCGCAGCGTCAATGACGCTGACGGTACAGGCCAGACA
ATTATTGTCTGGTATAGTGCAGCAGCAGAACAATTTGCTGAGGGCTATTGAGGCGCAACAGCATCTGTTG
CAACTCACAGTCTGGGGCATCAAGCAGCTCCAGGCAAGAATCCTGGCTGTGGAAAGATACCTAAAGGATC
AACAGCTCCTGGGGATTTGGGGTTGCTCTGGAAAACTCATTTGCACCACTGCTGTGCCTTGGAATGCTAG
TTGGAGTAATAAATCTCTGGAACAGATTTGGAATCACACGACCTGGATGGAGTGGGACAGAGAAATTAAC
AATTACACAAGCTTAATACACTCCTTAATTGAAGAATCGCAAAACCAGCAAGAAAAGAATGAACAAGAAT
TATTGGAATTAGATAAATGGGCAAGTTTGTGGAATTGGTTTAACATAACAAATTGGCTGTGGTATATAAA
ATTATTCATAATGATAGTAGGAGGCTTGGTAGGTTTAAGAATAGTTTTTGCTGTACTTTCTATAGTGAAT
AGAGTTAGGCAGGGATATTCACCATTATCGTTTCAGACCCACCTCCCAACCCCGAGGGGACCCAGAGAGG
GCCTATTTCCCATGATTCCTTCATATTTGCATATACGATACAAGGCTGTTAGAGAGATAATTAGAATTAA
TTTGACTGTAAACACAAAGATATTAGTACAAAATACGTGACGTAGAAAGTAATAATTTCTTGGGTAGTTT
GCAGTTTTAAAATTATGTTTTAAAATGGACTATCATATGCTTACCGTAACTTGAAAGTATTTCGATTTCT
TGGCTTTATATATCTTGTGGAAAGGACGAAACACCGGGTCCCCACTTACGTTCCGAGTTTTAGAGCTAGA
AATAGCAAGTTAAAATAAGGCTAGTCCGTTATCAACTTGAAAAAGTGGCACCGAGTCGGTGCTTTTTTAA
GCTTGGCGTAACTAGATCTTGAGACAAATGGCAGTATTCATCCACAATTTTAAAAGAAAAGGGGGGATTG
GGGGGTACAGTGCAGGGGAAAGAATAGTAGACATAATAGCAACAGACATACAAACTAAAGAATTACAAAA
ACAAATTACAAAAATTCAAAATTTTCGGGTTTATTACAGGGACAGCAGAGATCCACTTTGGCGCCGGCTC
GAGGGGG
