>Addgene plasmid #77445 | CAMK1D gRNA (BRDN0001146044) | depositor partial sequence | sequence record 144905 | Target Sequence
GGTCCCCACTTACGTTCCGA
