>Addgene plasmid #77445 | CAMK1D gRNA (BRDN0001146044) | addgene partial sequence | sequence record 187773 | hU6-F
AGAAAGTAATAATTTCTTGGGTAGTTTGCAGTTTTAAAATTATGTTTTAAAATGGACTATCATATGCTTA
CCGTAACTTGAAAGTATTTCGATTTCTTGGCTTTATATATCTTGTGGAAAGGACGAAACACCGGGTCCCC
ACTTACGTTCCGAGTTTTAGAGCTAGAAATAGCAAGTTAAAATAAGGCTAGTCCGTTATCAACTTGAAAA
AGTGGCACCGAGTCGGTGCTTTTTTAAGCTTGGCGTAACTAGATCTTGAGACAAATGGCAGTATTCATCC
ACAATTTTAAAAGAAAAGGGGGGATTGGGGGGTACAGTGCAGGGGAAAGAATAGTAGACATAATAGCAAC
AGACATACAAACTAAAGAATTACAAAAACAAATTACAAAAATTCAAAATTTTCGGGTTTATTACAGGGAC
AGCAGAGATCCACTTTGGCGCCGGCTCGAGGGGGCCCGGGTGCAAAGATGGATAAAGTTTTAAACAGAGA
GGAATCTTTGCAGCTAATGGACCTTCTAGGTCTTGAAAGGAGTGGGAATTGGCTCCGGTGCCCGTCAGTG
GGCAGAGCGC
